>Addgene plasmid #169211 | eGFP-CBP | addgene full sequence | sequence record 341563 | Addgene NGS Result
ATGGTTAGCAAAGGCGAAGAACTGTTTACGGGCGTGGTGCCGATCCTGGTGGAACTGGACGGTGATGTTA
ATGGCCATAAATTTTCAGTCTCGGGTGAAGGCGAAGGTGATGCCACCTATGGTAAACTGACGCTGAAATT
CATTTGCACCACGGGTAAACTGCCGGTCCCGTGGCCGACCCTGGTGACCACGCTGACGTATGGTGTGCAA
TGTTTTTCTCGTTACCCGGATCACATGAAACAGCACGACTTTTTCAAAAGTGCCATGCCGGAAGGTTATG
TTCAGGAACGCACCATTTTCTTTAAAGATGACGGCAACTACAAAACCCGTGCAGAAGTCAAATTTGAAGG
TGATACGCTGGTGAACCGCATTGAACTGAAAGGCATTGATTTCAAAGAAGACGGTAATATCCTGGGCCAT
AAACTGGAATATAACTACAATAGCCACAACGTGTATATTATGGCCGATAAACAGAAAAACGGTATCAAAG
TTAACTTCAAAATCCGTCATAATATCGAAGATGGCTCTGTCCAGCTGGCAGACCACTATCAGCAAAACAC
CCCGATTGGCGATGGTCCGGTGCTGCTGCCGGACAATCATTACCTGAGCACGCAGTCTGCGCTGAGTAAA
GATCCGAACGAAAAACGCGACCACATGGTTCTGCTGGAGTTCGTCACCGCGGCCGGTATTACGCTGGGCA
TGGATGAACTGTATAAAGGTGGACCTGGAGGATCCATAATTCACCTCGAGTACTGCATCACGGGAGATGC
ACTAGTTGCCCTACCCGAGGGCGAGTCGGTACGCATCGCCGACATCGTGCCGGGTGCGCGGCCCAACAGT
GACAACGCCATCGACCTGAAAGTCCTTGACCGGCATGGCAATCCCGTGCTCGCCGACCGGCTGTTCCACT
CCGGCGAGCATCCGGTGTACACGGTGCGTACGGTCGAAGGTCTGCGTGTGACGGGCACCGCGAACCACCC
GTTGTTGTGTTTGGTCGACGTCGCCGGGGTGCCGACCCTGCTGTGGAAGCTGATCGACGAAATCAAGCCG
GGCGATTACGCGGTGATTCAACGCAGCGCATTCAGCGTCGACTGTGCAGGTTTTGCCCGCGGGAAACCCG
AATTTGCGCCCACAACCTACACAGTCGGCGTCCCTGGACTGGTGCGTTTCTTGGAAGCACACCACCGAGA
CCCGGACGCCCAAGCTATCGCCGACGAGCTGACCGACGGGCGGTTCTACTACGCGAAAGTCGCCAGTGTC
ACCGACGCCGGCGTGCAGCCGGTGTATAGCCTTCGTGTCGACACGGCAGACCACGCGTTTATCACGAACG
GGTTCGTCAGCCACGCTACTGGCCTCACCGGTCTGAACTCAGGCCTCACGACAAATCCTGGTGTATCCGC
TTGGCAGGTCAACACAGCTTATACTGCGGGACAATTGGTCACATATAACGGCAAGACGTATAAATGTTTG
CAGCCCCACACCTCCTTGGCAGGATGGGAACCATCCAACGTTCCTGCCTTGTGGCAGCTTCAACATCACC
ATCACCATCACTAACTCGAGCACCACCACCACCACCACTGAGATCCGGCTGCTAACAAAGCCCGAAAGGA
AGCTGAGTTGGCTGCTGCCACCGCTGAGCAATAACTAGCATAACCCCTTGGGGCCTCTAAACGGGTCTTG
AGGGGTTTTTTGCTGAAAGGAGGAACTATATCCGGATTGGCGAATGGG
[124 nt withheld, positions 1729-1852]
C
[91 nt withheld, positions 1854-1944]
A
[49 nt withheld, positions 1946-1994]
CCTTTGACGTTGGAGTCCACGTTCTTT
[37 nt withheld, positions 2022-2058]
ACCCTATCTCGGTCTATTCTTTTGATTTATAAGGGATTTTGCCGATTTCGGCCTATTGGTTAAAAAATGA
GCTGATTTAACAAAAATTTAACGCGAATTTTAACAAAATATTAACGCTTACAATTTAGGTGGCACTTTTC
GGGGAAATGTGCGCGGAACCCCTATTTGTTTATTTTTCTAAATACATTCAAATATGTATCCGCTCATGAA
TTAATTCTTAGAAAAACTCATCGAGCATCAAATGAAACTGCAATTTATTCATATCAGGATTATCAATACC
ATATTTTTGAAAAAGCCGTTTCTGTAATGAAGGAGAAAACTCACCGAGGCAGTTCCATAGGATGGCAAGA
TCCTGGTATCGGTCTGCGATTCCGACTCGTCCAACATCAATACAACCTATTAATTTCCCCTCGTCAAAAA
TAAGGTTATCAAGTGAGAAATCACCATGAGTGACGACTGAATCCGGTGAGAATGGCAAAAGTTTATGCAT
TTCTTTCCAGACTTGTTCAACAGGCCAGCCATTACGCTCGTCATCAAAATCACTCGCATCAACCAAACCG
TTATTCATTCGTGATTGCGCCTGAGCGAGACGAAATACGCGATCGCTGTTAAAAGGACAATTACAAACAG
GAATCGAATGCAACCGGCGCAGGAACACTGCCAGCGCATCAACAATATTTTCACCTGAATCAGGATATTC
TTCTAATACCTGGAATGCTGTTTTCCCGGGGATCGCAGTGGTGAGTAACCATGCATCATCAGGAGTACGG
ATAAAATGCTTGATGGTCGGAAGAGGCATAAATTCCGTCAGCCAGTTTAGTCTGACCATCTCATCTGTAA
CATCATTGGCAACGCTACCTTTGCCATGTTTCAGAAACAACTCTGGCGCATCGGGCTTCCCATACAATCG
ATAGATTGTCGCACCTGATTGCCCGACATTATCGCGAGCCCATTTATACCCATATAAATCAGCATCCATG
TTGGAATTTAATCGCGGCCTAGAGCAAGACGTTTCCCGTTGAATATGGCTCATAACACCCCTTGTATTAC
TGTTTATGTAAGCAGACAGTTTTATTGTTCATGACCAAAATCCCTTAACGTGAGTTTTCGTTCCACTGAG
CGTCAGACCCCGTAGAAAAGATCAAAGGATCTTCTTGAGATCCTTTTTTTCTGCGCGTAATCTGCTGCTT
GCAAACAAAAAAACCACCGCTACCAGCGGTGGTTTGTTTGCCGGATCAAGAGCTACCAACTCTTTTTCCG
AAGGTAACTGGCTTCAGCAGAGCGCAGATACCAAATACTGTCCTTCTAGTGTAGCCGTAGTTAGGCCACC
ACTTCAAGAACTCTGTAGCACCGCCTACATACCTCGCTCTGCTAATCCTGTTACCAGTGGCTGCTGCCAG
TGGCGATAAGTCGTGTCTTACCGGGTTGGACTCAAGACGATAGTTACCGGATAAGGCGCAGCGGTCGGGC
TGAACGGGGGGTTCGTGCACACAGCCCAGCTTGGAGCGAACGACCTACACCGAACTGAGATACCTACAGC
GTGAGCTATGAGAAAGCGCCACGCTTCCCGAAGGGAGAAAGGCGGACAGGTATCCGGTAAGCGGCAGGGT
CGGAACAGGAGAGCGCACGAGGGAGCTTCCAGGGGGAAACGCCTGGTATCTTTATAGTCCTGTCGGGTTT
CGCCACCTCTGACTTGAGCGTCGATTTTTGTGATGCTCGTCAGGGGGGCGGAGCCTATGGAAAAACGCCA
GCAACGCGGCCTTTTTACGGTTCCTGGCCTTTTGCTGGCCTTTTGCTCACATGTTCTTTCCTGCGTTATC
CCCTGATTCTGTGGATAACCGTATTACCGCCTTTGAGTGAGCTGATACCGCTCGCCGCAGCCGAACGACC
GAGCGCAGCGAGTCAGTGAGCGAGGAAGCGGAAGAGCGCCTGATGCGGTATTTTCTCCTTACGCATCTGT
GCGGTATTTCACACCGCAATGGTGCACTCTCAGTACAATCTGCTCTGATGCCGCATAGTTAAGCCAGTAT
ACACTCCGCTATCGCTACGTGACTGGGTCATGGCTGCGCCCCGACACCCGCCAACACCCGCTGACGCGCC
CTGACGGGCTTGTCTGCTCCCGGCATCCGCTTACAGACAAGCTGTGACCGTCTCCGGGAGCTGCATGTGT
CAGAGGTTTTCACCGTCATCACCGAAACGCGCGAGGCAGCTGCGGTAAAGCTCATCAGCGTGGTCGTGAA
GCGATTCACAGATGTCTGCCTGTTCATCCGCGTCCAGCTCGTTGAGTTTCTCCAGAAGCGTTAATGTCTG
GCTTCTGATAAAGCGGGCCATGTTAAGGGCGGTTTTTTCCTGTTTGGTCACTGATGCCTCCGTGTAAGGG
GGATTTCTGTTCATGGGGGTAATGATACCGATGAAACGAGAGAGGATGCTCACGATACGGGTTACTGATG
ATGAACATGCCCGGTTACTGGAACGTTGTGAGGGTAAACAACTGGCGGTATGGATGCGGCGGGACCAGAG
AAAAATCACTCAGGGTCAATGCCAGCGCTTCGTTAATACAGATGTAGGTGTTCCACAGGGTAGCCAGCAG
CATCCTGCGATGCAGATCCGGAACATAATGGTGCAGGGCGCTGACTTCCGCGTTTCCAGACTTTACGAAA
CACGGAAACCGAAGACCATTCATGTTGTTGCTCAGGTCGCAGACGTTTTGCAGCAGCAGTCGCTTCACGT
TCGCTCGCGTATCGGTGATTCATTCTGCTAACCAGTAAGGCAACCCCGCCAGCCTAGCCGGGTCCTCAAC
GACAGGAGCACGATCATGCGCACCCGTGGGGCCGCCATGCCGGCGATAATGGCCTGCTTCTCGCCGAAAC
GTTTGGTGGCGGGACCAGTGACGAAGGCTTGAGCGAGGGCGTGCAAGATTCCGAATACCGCAAGCGACAG
GCCGATCATCGTCGCGCTCCAGCGAAAGCGGTCCTCGCCGAAAATGACCCAGAGCGCTGCCGGCACCTGT
CCTACGAGTTGCATGATAAAGAAGACAGTCATAAGTGCGGCGACGATAGTCATGCCCCGCGCCCACCGGA
AGGAGCTGACTGGGTTGAAGGCTCTCAAGGGCATCGGTCGAGATCCCGGTGCCTAATGAGTGAGCTAACT
TACATTAATTGCGTTGCGCTCACTGCCCGCTTTCCAGTCGGGAAACCTGTCGTGCCAGCTGCATTAATGA
ATCGGCCAACGCGCGGGGAGAGGCGGTTTGCGTATTGGGCGCCAGGGTGGTTTTTCTTTTCACCAGTGAG
ACGGGCAACAGCTGATTGCCCTTCACCGCCTGGCCCTGAGAGAGTTGCAGCAAGCGGTCCACGCTGGTTT
GCCCCAGCAGGCGAAAATCCTGTTTGATGGTGGTTAACGGCGGGATATAACATGAGCTGTCTTCGGTATC
GTCGTATCCCACTACCGAGATATCCGCACCAACGCGCAGCCCGGACTCGGTAATGGCGCGCATTGCGCCC
AGCGCCATCTGATCGTTGGCAACCAGCATCGCAGTGGGAACGATGCCCTCATTCAGCATTTGCATGGTTT
GTTGAAAACCGGACATGGCACTCCAGTCGCCTTCCCGTTCCGCTATCGGCTGAATTTGATTGCGAGTGAG
ATATTTATGCCAGCCAGCCAGACGCAGACGCGCCGAGACAGAACTTAATGGGCCCGCTAACAGCGCGATT
TGCTGGTGACCCAATGCGACCAGATGCTCCACGCCCAGTCGCGTACCGTCTTCATGGGAGAAAATAATAC
TGTTGATGGGTGTCTGGTCAGAGACATCAAGAAATAACGCCGGAACATTAGTGCAGGCAGCTTCCACAGC
AATGGCATCCTGGTCATCCAGCGGATAGTTAATGATCAGCCCACTGACGCGTTGCGCGAGAAGATTGTGC
ACCGCCGCTTTACAGGCTTCGACGCCGCTTCGTTCTACCATCGACACCACCACGCTGGCACCCAGTTGAT
CGGCGCGAGATTTAATCGCCGCGACAATTTGCGACGGCGCGTGCAGGGCCAGACTGGAGGTGGCAACGCC
AATCAGCAACGACTGTTTGCCCGCCAGTTGTTGTGCCACGCGGTTGGGAATGTAATTCAGCTCCGCCATC
GCCGCTTCCACTTTTTCCCGCGTTTTCGCAGAAACGTGGCTGGCCTGGTTCACCACGCGGGAAACGGTCT
GATAAGAGACACCGGCATACTCTGCGACATCGTATAACGTTACTGGTTTCACATTCACCACCCTGAATTG
ACTCTCTTCCGGGCGCTATCATGCCATACCGCGAAAGGTTTTGCGCCATTCGATGGTGTCCGGGATCTCG
ACGCTCTCCCTTATGCGACTCCTGCATTAGGAAGCAGCCCAGTAGTAGGTTGAGGCCGTTGAGCACCGCC
GCCGCAAGGAATGGTGCATGCAAGGAGATGGCGCCCAACAGTCCCCCGGCCACGGGGCCTGCCACCATAC
CCACGCCGAAACAAGCGCTCATGAGCCCGAAGTGGCGAGCCCGATCTTCCCCATCGGTGATGTCGGCGAT
ATAGGCGCCAGCAACCGCACCTGTGGCGCCGGTGATGCCGGCCACGATGCGTCCGGCGTAGAGGATCGAG
ATCTCGATCCCGCGAAATTAATACGACTCACTATAGGGGAATTGTGAGCGGATAACAATTCCCCTCTAGA
AATAATTTTGTTTAACTTTAAGAAGGAGATATACCATGGGCAGCAGCCATCATCATCATCATCACAGCAG
CGGCCTGGTGCCGCGCGGCAGCCATATG
Features (pLannotate 1.2.2; 24 found; start..end, strand, type, name):
      1..717     +  CDS            EGFP: EGFP is a basic (constitutively fluorescent) green fluorescent protein published in 1996, derived from Aequorea victoria. It is reported to be a rapidly-maturing weak dimer with moderate acid sensitivity.
    754..1347    +  CDS            Mxe GyrA intein: modified GyrA intein (Southworth et al., 1999); Mycobacterium xenopi gyrA; N-terminal cleavage of this intein can be induced by thiols.
   1378..1533    +  CDS            CBD: chitin binding domain from chitinase A1 (Watanabe et al., 1994); Bacillus circulans chiA
   1534..1551    +  CDS            7xHis (fragment): 6xHis affinity tag
   1561..1578    +  CDS            9xHis (fragment): 9xHis affinity tag
   1588..1637    +  CDS            SET1 (fragment): solubility-enhancement tag derived from T7 phage gene 10B
   1645..1692    +  terminator     T7 terminator: transcription terminator for bacteriophage T7 RNA polymerase
   1729..2157    +  rep_origin     f1 ori (sequence partly withheld): f1 bacteriophage origin of replication; arrow indicates direction of (+) strand synthesis
   2210..2267    +  promoter       AmpR promoter (fragment): bla
   2276..3091    -  CDS            KanR: aminoglycoside phosphotransferase; aph(3')-Ia; confers resistance to kanamycin in bacteria or G418 (Geneticin®) in eukaryotes
   3213..3801    +  rep_origin     ori: high-copy-number ColE1/pMB1/pBR322/pUC origin of replication
   3987..4126    -  misc_feature   bom: basis of mobility region from pBR322
   4228..4419    -  CDS            rop: Rop protein, which maintains plasmids at low copy number; rop
   4436..4816    +  CDS            YPB1_ECOLX: Protein predicted: Swiss-Prot protein existence level 4. From Escherichia coli.
   4888..5179    -  CDS            TcR (fragment): tetracycline efflux protein; tet; confers resistance to tetracycline
   5194..5215    -  protein_bind   CAP binding site: CAP binding activates transcription in the presence of cAMP. E. coli catabolite activator protein
   5228..6310    -  CDS            lacI: lac repressor; lacI; The lac repressor binds to the lac operator to inhibit transcription in E. coli. This inhibition can be relieved by adding lactose or isopropyl-β-D-thiogalactopyranoside (IPTG).
   6311..6388    -  promoter       lacI promoter: lacI
   6396..6675    -  CDS            TcR (fragment): tetracycline efflux protein; tet; confers resistance to tetracycline
   6697..6715    +  promoter       T7 promoter: promoter for bacteriophage T7 RNA polymerase
   6716..6740    +  protein_bind   lac operator: The lac repressor binds to the lac operator to inhibit transcription in E. coli. This inhibition can be relieved by adding lactose or isopropyl-β-D-thiogalactopyranoside (IPTG). lac repressor encoded by lacI
   6755..6777    +  RBS            RBS: efficient ribosome binding site from bacteriophage T7 gene 10 (Olins and Rangwala, 1989)
   6796..6812    +  CDS            capTEV™ (fragment): composite tag for in vivo biotinylation, TEV protease cleavage, and 6xHis tagging
   6823..6840    +  CDS            thrombin site: thrombin recognition and cleavage site
