[The description below was written by a language model from this plasmid's Addgene catalogue record and pLannotate feature annotations shown in this document.]
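Description:
eGFP-CBP is a bacterial expression plasmid built on the pET-28a(+) backbone (6,846 bp in total) for producing a fluorescent chitin-binding probe in E. coli. It carries the kanamycin resistance gene (aminoglycoside phosphotransferase) for selection, a ColE1/pBR322-type origin together with the bom region and the rop gene, and an f1 phage origin. The short tetracycline-resistance fragments and a predicted E. coli open reading frame flagged in the annotation are remnants of the pBR322-derived backbone rather than functional cassettes.

The payload, cloned between NdeI and XhoI, is a single open reading frame encoding EGFP, followed by the Mycobacterium xenopi GyrA intein, then the chitin-binding domain of Bacillus circulans chitinase A1, and ending in C-terminal His tag sequence; the annotation detects two adjacent hexahistidine stretches, one probably supplied by the insert and one by the vector. Expression is driven by the T7 promoter with an adjacent lac operator and the T7 gene 10 ribosome binding site, and ends at the T7 terminator. The plasmid-borne lacI keeps the system repressed until IPTG is added, in a host that supplies T7 RNA polymerase. Upstream of the NdeI site the annotation also picks up a His-tag-like fragment and a thrombin site, consistent with the standard pET-28a N-terminal leader, so the product may carry an N-terminal tag that the catalogue entry does not list. The Mxe GyrA intein can undergo thiol-induced cleavage at its N-terminus, which would separate EGFP from the chitin-binding domain, but the record does not say whether this is exploited. The stated purpose is to express the eGFP-CBP fusion for visualizing chitin, with the His tag available for affinity purification.
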