Addgene plasmid #169211: eGFP-CBP
Purpose: Expression of eGFP-CBP protein for chitin visualization
Depositing lab: James S Fraser. Depositing organization: University of California, San Francisco (UCSF). Publication: Type 2 innate immunity regulates hair follicle homeostasis to control Demodex pathosymbionts. Ricardo-Gonzalez RR, Kotas ME, Tenvooren I, Marquez DM, Fassett MS, Lee J, Daniel SG, Bittinger K, Díaz RE, Fraser JS, Ansel KM, Spitzer MH, Liang H, Locksley RM. bioRxiv 2021.03.29.437438 10.1101/2021.03.29.437438.
Backbone
  Vector backbone: pET-28a(+)
  Backbone size w/o insert (bp): 5365
  Total vector size (bp): 6846
  Vector type: Bacterial Expression
Growth in bacteria
  Bacterial resistance: Kanamycin, 50 μg/mL
  Growth temperature: 37°C
  Growth strain: DH5alpha
  Copy number: Unknown
Gene/Insert
  Gene/Insert name: Chitinase A1 Chitin Binding Domain (alt name: ChiA1 CBD)
  Species: Bacillus circulans
  Insert size (bp): 1554
  Promoter: T7
  Tag / fusion protein: eGFP (N terminal on insert); Mxe Gyr Intein (N terminal on insert); 6xHis (C terminal on insert)
  Cloning method: Restriction Enzyme; 5′ cloning site NdeI (unknown if destroyed); 3′ cloning site XhoI (unknown if destroyed)
  Sequencing primers: 5′ T7 fwd
Terms and licenses: Academic/Nonprofit Terms; Industry Terms: Not Available to Industry
Depositor comments: Please visit https://www.biorxiv.org/content/10.1101/2021.03.29.437438v1 for bioRxiv preprint.
How to cite: eGFP-CBP was a gift from James S Fraser (Addgene plasmid # 169211 ; http://n2t.net/addgene:169211 ; RRID:Addgene_169211)
