>Addgene plasmid #169211 | eGFP-CBP | depositor partial sequence | sequence record 335826 | eGFP-CBP sequence 1554 bps
ATGGTTAGCAAAGGCGAAGAACTGTTTACGGGCGTGGTGCCGATCCTGGTGGAACTGGACGGTGATGTTA
ATGGCCATAAATTTTCAGTCTCGGGTGAAGGCGAAGGTGATGCCACCTATGGTAAACTGACGCTGAAATT
CATTTGCACCACGGGTAAACTGCCGGTCCCGTGGCCGACCCTGGTGACCACGCTGACGTATGGTGTGCAA
TGTTTTTCTCGTTACCCGGATCACATGAAACAGCACGACTTTTTCAAAAGTGCCATGCCGGAAGGTTATG
TTCAGGAACGCACCATTTTCTTTAAAGATGACGGCAACTACAAAACCCGTGCAGAAGTCAAATTTGAAGG
TGATACGCTGGTGAACCGCATTGAACTGAAAGGCATTGATTTCAAAGAAGACGGTAATATCCTGGGCCAT
AAACTGGAATATAACTACAATAGCCACAACGTGTATATTATGGCCGATAAACAGAAAAACGGTATCAAAG
TTAACTTCAAAATCCGTCATAATATCGAAGATGGCTCTGTCCAGCTGGCAGACCACTATCAGCAAAACAC
CCCGATTGGCGATGGTCCGGTGCTGCTGCCGGACAATCATTACCTGAGCACGCAGTCTGCGCTGAGTAAA
GATCCGAACGAAAAACGCGACCACATGGTTCTGCTGGAGTTCGTCACCGCGGCCGGTATTACGCTGGGCA
TGGATGAACTGTATAAAGGTGGACCTGGAGGATCCATAATTCACCTCGAGTACTGCATCACGGGAGATGC
ACTAGTTGCCCTACCCGAGGGCGAGTCGGTACGCATCGCCGACATCGTGCCGGGTGCGCGGCCCAACAGT
GACAACGCCATCGACCTGAAAGTCCTTGACCGGCATGGCAATCCCGTGCTCGCCGACCGGCTGTTCCACT
CCGGCGAGCATCCGGTGTACACGGTGCGTACGGTCGAAGGTCTGCGTGTGACGGGCACCGCGAACCACCC
GTTGTTGTGTTTGGTCGACGTCGCCGGGGTGCCGACCCTGCTGTGGAAGCTGATCGACGAAATCAAGCCG
GGCGATTACGCGGTGATTCAACGCAGCGCATTCAGCGTCGACTGTGCAGGTTTTGCCCGCGGGAAACCCG
AATTTGCGCCCACAACCTACACAGTCGGCGTCCCTGGACTGGTGCGTTTCTTGGAAGCACACCACCGAGA
CCCGGACGCCCAAGCTATCGCCGACGAGCTGACCGACGGGCGGTTCTACTACGCGAAAGTCGCCAGTGTC
ACCGACGCCGGCGTGCAGCCGGTGTATAGCCTTCGTGTCGACACGGCAGACCACGCGTTTATCACGAACG
GGTTCGTCAGCCACGCTACTGGCCTCACCGGTCTGAACTCAGGCCTCACGACAAATCCTGGTGTATCCGC
TTGGCAGGTCAACACAGCTTATACTGCGGGACAATTGGTCACATATAACGGCAAGACGTATAAATGTTTG
CAGCCCCACACCTCCTTGGCAGGATGGGAACCATCCAACGTTCCTGCCTTGTGGCAGCTTCAACATCACC
ATCACCATCACTAA
